LOCUS       Exported 7203 bp ds-DNA circular SYN 12-MAY-2021
DEFINITION  mammalian expression, proximity labelling, mitochondrial
            relocalisation.
ACCESSION   .
VERSION     .
KEYWORDS    pO40
SOURCE      synthetic DNA construct
  ORGANISM  synthetic DNA construct
REFERENCE   1 (bases 1 to 7203)
  AUTHORS   Gillingham AK, Bertram J, Begum F, Munro S
  TITLE     In vivo identification of GTPase interactors by mitochondrial
            relocalization and proximity biotinylation.
  JOURNAL   Elife. 2019 Jul 11;8. pii: 45916. doi: 10.7554/eLife.45916.
  PUBMED    31294692
REFERENCE   2 (bases 1 to 7203)
  AUTHORS   .
  TITLE     Direct Submission
  JOURNAL   Exported May 12, 2021 from SnapGene Server 1.1.58
            http://www.snapgene.com
FEATURES             Location/Qualifiers
     source          1..7203
                     /organism="synthetic DNA construct"
                     /mol_type="other DNA"
     primer_bind     complement(44..63)
                     /label=pRS-marker
                     /note="pRS vectors, use to sequence yeast selectable
                     marker"
     enhancer        235..614
                     /label=CMV enhancer
                     /note="human cytomegalovirus immediate early enhancer"
     promoter        615..818
                     /label=CMV promoter
                     /note="human cytomegalovirus (CMV) immediate early
                     promoter"
     primer_bind     769..789
                     /label=CMV-F
                     /note="Human CMV immediate early promoter, forward primer"
     primer_bind     863..882
                     /label=T7
                     /note="T7 promoter, forward primer"
     promoter        863..881
                     /label=T7 promoter
                     /note="promoter for bacteriophage T7 RNA polymerase"
     CDS             1552..2517
                     /codon_start=1
                     /product="promiscuous R118G mutant of the E. coli biotin
                     protein ligase (Cronan, 2005)"
                     /label=BirA(R118G)
                     /note="also known as BirA* or BioID"
                     /translation="MDKDNTVPLKLIALLANGEFHSGEQLGETLGMSRAAINKHIQTLR
                     DWGVDVFTVPGKGYSLPEPIQLLNAKQILGQLDGGSVAVLPVIDSTNQYLLDRIGELKS
                     GDACIAEYQQAGRGGRGRKWFSPFGANLYLSMFWRLEQGPAAAIGLSLVIGIVMAEVLR
                     KLGADKVRVKWPNDLYLQDRKLAGILVELTGKTGDAAQIVIGAGINMAMRRVEESVVNQ
                     GWITLQEAGINLDRNTLAAMLIRELRAALELFEQEGLAPYLSRWEKLDNFINRPVKLII
                     GDKEIFGISRGIDKQGALLLEQDGIIKPWMGGEISLRSAEK"
     CDS             2548..2574
                     /codon_start=1
                     /product="HA (human influenza hemagglutinin) epitope tag"
                     /label=HA
                     /translation="YPYDVPDYA"
     primer_bind     complement(2794..2811)
                     /label=BGH-rev
                     /note="Bovine growth hormone terminator, reverse primer.
                     Also called BGH reverse"
     polyA_signal    2800..3024
                     /label=bGH poly(A) signal
                     /note="bovine growth hormone polyadenylation signal"
     rep_origin      3070..3498
                     /direction=RIGHT
                     /label=f1 ori
                     /note="f1 bacteriophage origin of replication; arrow
                     indicates direction of (+) strand synthesis"
     primer_bind     complement(3157..3176)
                     /label=F1ori-R
                     /note="F1 origin, reverse primer"
     primer_bind     3367..3388
                     /label=F1ori-F
                     /note="F1 origin, forward primer"
     primer_bind     complement(3507..3527)
                     /label=pBABE 3'
                     /note="SV40 enhancer, reverse primer for pBABE vectors"
     promoter        3512..3841
                     /label=SV40 promoter
                     /note="SV40 enhancer and early promoter"
     rep_origin      3692..3827
                     /label=SV40 ori
                     /note="SV40 origin of replication"
     primer_bind     3754..3773
                     /label=SV40pro-F
                     /note="SV40 promoter/origin, forward primer"
     CDS             3908..4702
                     /codon_start=1
                     /gene="aph(3')-II (or nptII)"
                     /product="aminoglycoside phosphotransferase from Tn5"
                     /label=NeoR/KanR
                     /note="confers resistance to neomycin, kanamycin, and G418
                     (Geneticin(R))"
                     /translation="MIEQDGLHAGSPAAWVERLFGYDWAQQTIGCSDAAVFRLSAQGRP
                     VLFVKTDLSGALNELQDEAARLSWLATTGVPCAAVLDVVTEAGRDWLLLGEVPGQDLLS
                     SHLAPAEKVSIMADAMRRLHTLDPATCPFDHQAKHRIERARTRMEAGLVDQDDLDEEHQ
                     GLAPAELFARLKARMPDGEDLVVTHGDACLPNIMVENGRFSGFIDCGRLGVADRYQDIA
                     LATRDIAEELGGEWADRFLVLYGIAAPDSQRIAFYRLLDEFF"
     primer_bind     complement(3962..3981)
                     /label=Neo-R
                     /note="Neomycin resistance gene, reverse primer"
     primer_bind     4572..4591
                     /label=Neo-F
                     /note="Neomycin resistance gene, forward primer"
     polyA_signal    4876..4997
                     /label=SV40 poly(A) signal
                     /note="SV40 polyadenylation signal"
     primer_bind     complement(4913..4932)
                     /label=SV40pA-R
                     /note="SV40 polyA, reverse primer"
     primer_bind     4967..4986
                     /label=EBV-rev
                     /note="SV40 polyA terminator, reverse primer"
     primer_bind     complement(5046..5062)
                     /label=M13 rev
                     /note="common sequencing primer, one of multiple similar
                     variants"
     primer_bind     complement(5046..5062)
                     /label=M13 Reverse
                     /note="In lacZ gene. Also called M13-rev"
     primer_bind     complement(5059..5081)
                     /label=M13/pUC Reverse
                     /note="In lacZ gene"
     protein_bind    5070..5086
                     /label=lac operator
                     /bound_moiety="lac repressor encoded by lacI"
                     /note="The lac repressor binds to the lac operator to
                     inhibit transcription in E. coli. This inhibition can be
                     relieved by adding lactose or
                     isopropyl-beta-D-thiogalactopyranoside (IPTG)."
     promoter        complement(5094..5124)
                     /label=lac promoter
                     /note="promoter for the E. coli lac operon"
     protein_bind    5139..5160
                     /label=CAP binding site
                     /bound_moiety="E. coli catabolite activator protein"
                     /note="CAP binding activates transcription in the presence
                     of cAMP."
     primer_bind     complement(5277..5294)
                     /label=L4440
                     /note="L4440 vector, forward primer"
     rep_origin      complement(5448..6036)
                     /direction=LEFT
                     /label=ori
                     /note="high-copy-number ColE1/pMB1/pBR322/pUC origin of
                     replication"
     primer_bind     complement(5528..5547)
                     /label=pBR322ori-F
                     /note="pBR322 origin, forward primer"
     CDS             complement(6207..7067)
                     /codon_start=1
                     /gene="bla"
                     /product="beta-lactamase"
                     /label=AmpR
                     /note="confers resistance to ampicillin, carbenicillin, and
                     related antibiotics"
                     /translation="MSIQHFRVALIPFFAAFCLPVFAHPETLVKVKDAEDQLGARVGYI
                     ELDLNSGKILESFRPEERFPMMSTFKVLLCGAVLSRIDAGQEQLGRRIHYSQNDLVEYS
                     PVTEKHLTDGMTVRELCSAAITMSDNTAANLLLTTIGGPKELTAFLHNMGDHVTRLDRW
                     EPELNEAIPNDERDTTMPVAMATTLRKLLTGELLTLASRQQLIDWMEADKVAGPLLRSA
                     LPAGWFIADKSGAGERGSRGIIAALGPDGKPSRIVVIYTTGSQATMDERNRQIAEIGAS
                     LIKHW"
     primer_bind     6830..6849
                     /label=Amp-R
                     /note="Ampicillin resistance gene, reverse primer"
     promoter        complement(7068..7172)
                     /gene="bla"
                     /label=AmpR promoter
ORIGIN
        1 gacggatcgg gagatctccc gatcccctat ggtgcactct cagtacaatc tgctctgatg
       61 ccgcatagtt aagccagtat ctgctccctg cttgtgtgtt ggaggtcgct gagtagtgcg
      121 cgagcaaaat ttaagctaca acaaggcaag gcttgaccga caattgcatg aagaatctgc
      181 ttagggttag gcgttttgcg ctgcttcgcg atgtacgggc cagatatacg cgttgacatt
      241 gattattgac tagttattaa tagtaatcaa ttacggggtc attagttcat agcccatata
      301 tggagttccg cgttacataa cttacggtaa atggcccgcc tggctgaccg cccaacgacc
      361 cccgcccatt gacgtcaata atgacgtatg ttcccatagt aacgccaata gggactttcc
      421 attgacgtca atgggtggag tatttacggt aaactgccca cttggcagta catcaagtgt
      481 atcatatgcc aagtacgccc cctattgacg tcaatgacgg taaatggccc gcctggcatt
      541 atgcccagta catgacctta tgggactttc ctacttggca gtacatctac gtattagtca
      601 tcgctattac catggtgatg cggttttggc agtacatcaa tgggcgtgga tagcggtttg
      661 actcacgggg atttccaagt ctccacccca ttgacgtcaa tgggagtttg ttttggcacc
      721 aaaatcaacg ggactttcca aaatgtcgta acaactccgc cccattgacg caaatgggcg
      781 gtaggcgtgt acggtgggag gtctatataa gcagagctct ctggctaact agagaaccca
      841 ctgcttactg gcttatcgaa attaatacga ctcactatag ggagacccaa gctggctagc
      901 aagcttaccg gtatgtccac gggcggagac ttcgggaatc cgctgaggaa attcaagctg
      961 gtgttcctgg gggagcaaag cgttggaaag acatctttga tcaccagatt catgtatgac
     1021 agttttgaca acacctatca ggcaacaatt ggcattgact ttttatcaaa aactatgtac
     1081 ttggaggatc gaacagtacg attgcaatta tgggacacag caggtttgga gcggttcagg
     1141 agcttgattc ctagctacat tcgtgactcc actgtggcag ttgttgttta tgatatcaca
     1201 aatgttaact cattccagca aactacaaag tggattgatg atgtcagaac agaaagagga
     1261 agtgatgtta tcatcatgct agtaggaaat aaaacagatc ttgctgacaa gaggcaagtg
     1321 tcaattgagg agggagagag gaaagccaaa gagctgaatg ttatgtttat tgaaactagt
     1381 gcaaaagctg gatacaatgt aaagcagctc tttcgacgtg tagcagcagc tttgccggga
     1441 atggaaagca cacaggacag aagcagagaa gatatgattg acataaaact ggaaaagcct
     1501 caggagcaac cagtcagtga aggaggcgaa ttcggagccg gagctggtac catggacaag
     1561 gacaacaccg tgcccctgaa gctgatcgcc ctgctggcca acggcgagtt ccactctggc
     1621 gagcagctgg gagagaccct gggaatgagc agagccgcca tcaacaagca catccagaca
     1681 ctgagagact ggggagtgga cgtgttcacc gtgcctggca agggctacag cctgcctgag
     1741 cctatccagc tgctgaacgc caagcagatc ctgggacagc tggatggcgg aagcgtggcc
     1801 gtgctgcctg tgatcgactc caccaatcag tacctgctgg acagaatcgg agagctgaag
     1861 tccggcgacg cctgcatcgc cgagtaccag caggctggca gaggaggcag aggacggaag
     1921 tggttcagcc cattcggagc caacctgtac ctgtccatgt tctggagact ggagcaggga
     1981 cctgctgctg ccatcggact gagtctggtg atcggaatcg tgatggccga ggtgctgaga
     2041 aagctgggag ccgacaaggt gagagtgaag tggcctaatg acctgtacct ccaggaccgc
     2101 aagctggctg gcatcctggt ggagctgaca ggcaagacag gcgatgccgc tcagatcgtg
     2161 atcggagccg gaatcaacat ggccatgaga agagtggagg agagcgtggt gaaccagggc
     2221 tggatcaccc tgcaggaggc tggcatcaac ctggaccgga acaccctggc cgccatgctg
     2281 atcagagagc tgagagccgc tctggagctg ttcgagcagg agggactggc tccttacctg
     2341 agcagatggg agaagctgga caacttcatc aacagacctg tgaagctgat catcggcgac
     2401 aaggaaatct tcggcatctc cagaggaatc gacaagcagg gagctctgct gctggagcag
     2461 gacggaatca tcaagccctg gatgggcgga gaaatctccc tgagaagcgc agagaaggga
     2521 tccgtcgacg gagccggtgc tggcgcatac ccctacgacg tgcccgacta cgcaggctcc
     2581 gcagttccag cggtagaaat cacccacacc ttctgggaaa ggaacctgcc ctctgtttct
     2641 ggcctgctga agatcattgg attttccaca tcagtaactg ccctggggtt tgtgctgtac
     2701 aaatacaagc tcctgccacg gtcttgaccc ggggatatcc agcacagtgg cggccgctcg
     2761 agtctagagg gcccgtttaa acccgctgat cagcctcgac tgtgccttct agttgccagc
     2821 catctgttgt ttgcccctcc cccgtgcctt ccttgaccct ggaaggtgcc actcccactg
     2881 tcctttccta ataaaatgag gaaattgcat cgcattgtct gagtaggtgt cattctattc
     2941 tggggggtgg ggtggggcag gacagcaagg gggaggattg ggaagacaat agcaggcatg
     3001 ctggggatgc ggtgggctct atggcttctg aggcggaaag aaccagctgg ggctctaggg
     3061 ggtatccccn nnnnnnnnnn nnnnnnnnnn nnnnnnnnnn nnnnnnnnnn nnnnnnnnnn
     3121 nnnnnnnnnn nnnnnnnnnn nnnnnnnnnn nnnnnnnnnn nnnnnnnnnn nnnnnnnnnn
     3181 nnnnnnnnnn nnncnnnnnn nnnnnnnnnn nnnnnnnnnn nnnnnnnnnn nnnnnnnnnn
     3241 nnnnnnnnnn nnnnnnnnnn nnnnnnnnnn nnnnnnnnnn nnnnnannnn nnnnnnnnnn
     3301 nnnnnnnnnn nnnnnnnnnn nnnnnnnnnn nnnnnccttt gacgttggag tccacgttct
     3361 ttaatagtgg actcttgttc caaactggaa caacactcaa ccctatctcg gtctattctt
     3421 ttgatttata agggattttg ccgatttcgg cctattggtt aaaaaatgag ctgatttaac
     3481 aaaaatttaa cgcgaattaa ttctgtggaa tgtgtgtcag ttagggtgtg gaaagtcccc
     3541 aggctcccca gcaggcagaa gtatgcaaag catgcatctc aattagtcag caaccaggtg
     3601 tggaaagtcc ccaggctccc cagcaggcag aagtatgcaa agcatgcatc tcaattagtc
     3661 agcaaccata gtcccgcccc taactccgcc catcccgccc ctaactccgc ccagttccgc
     3721 ccattctccg ccccatggct gactaatttt ttttatttat gcagaggccg aggccgcctc
     3781 tgcctctgag ctattccaga agtagtgagg aggctttttt ggaggcctag gcttttgcaa
     3841 aaagctcccg ggagcttgta tatccatttt cggatctgat caagagacag gatgaggatc
     3901 gtttcgcatg attgaacaag atggattgca cgcaggttct ccggccgctt gggtggagag
     3961 gctattcggc tatgactggg cacaacagac aatcggctgc tctgatgccg ccgtgttccg
     4021 gctgtcagcg caggggcgcc cggttctttt tgtcaagacc gacctgtccg gtgccctgaa
     4081 tgaactgcag gacgaggcag cgcggctatc gtggctggcc acgacgggcg ttccttgcgc
     4141 agctgtgctc gacgttgtca ctgaagcggg aagggactgg ctgctattgg gcgaagtgcc
     4201 ggggcaggat ctcctgtcat ctcaccttgc tcctgccgag aaagtatcca tcatggctga
     4261 tgcaatgcgg cggctgcata cgcttgatcc ggctacctgc ccattcgacc accaagcgaa
     4321 acatcgcatc gagcgagcac gtactcggat ggaagccggt cttgtcgatc aggatgatct
     4381 ggacgaagag catcaggggc tcgcgccagc cgaactgttc gccaggctca aggcgcgcat
     4441 gcccgacggc gaggatctcg tcgtgaccca tggcgatgcc tgcttgccga atatcatggt
     4501 ggaaaatggc cgcttttctg gattcatcga ctgtggccgg ctgggtgtgg cggaccgcta
     4561 tcaggacata gcgttggcta cccgtgatat tgctgaagag cttggcggcg aatgggctga
     4621 ccgcttcctc gtgctttacg gtatcgccgc tcccgattcg cagcgcatcg ccttctatcg
     4681 ccttcttgac gagttcttct gagcgggact ctggggttcg aaatgaccga ccaagcgacg
     4741 cccaacctgc catcacgaga tttcgattcc accgccgcct tctatgaaag gttgggcttc
     4801 ggaatcgttt tccgggacgc cggctggatg atcctccagc gcggggatct catgctggag
     4861 ttcttcgccc accccaactt gtttattgca gcttataatg gttacaaata aagcaatagc
     4921 atcacaaatt tcacaaataa agcatttttt tcactgcatt ctagttgtgg tttgtccaaa
     4981 ctcatcaatg tatcttatca tgtctgtata ccgtcgacct ctagctagag cttggcgtaa
     5041 tcatggtcat agctgtttcc tgtgtgaaat tgttatccgc tcacaattcc acacaacata
     5101 cgagccggaa gcataaagtg taaagcctgg ggtgcctaat gagtgagcta actcacatta
     5161 attgcgttgc gctcactgcc cgctttccag tcgggaaacc tgtcgtgcca gctgcattaa
     5221 tgaatcggcc aacgcgcggg gagaggcggt ttgcgtattg ggcgctcttc cgcttcctcg
     5281 ctcactgact cgctgcgctc ggtcgttcgg ctgcggcgag cggtatcagc tcactcaaag
     5341 gcggtaatac ggttatccac agaatcaggg gataacgcag gaaagaacat gtgagcaaaa
     5401 ggccagcaaa aggccaggaa ccgtaaaaag gccgcgttgc tggcgttttt ccataggctc
     5461 cgcccccctg acgagcatca caaaaatcga cgctcaagtc agaggtggcg aaacccgaca
     5521 ggactataaa gataccaggc gtttccccct ggaagctccc tcgtgcgctc tcctgttccg
     5581 accctgccgc ttaccggata cctgtccgcc tttctccctt cgggaagcgt ggcgctttct
     5641 catagctcac gctgtaggta tctcagttcg gtgtaggtcg ttcgctccaa gctgggctgt
     5701 gtgcacgaac cccccgttca gcccgaccgc tgcgccttat ccggtaacta tcgtcttgag
     5761 tccaacccgg taagacacga cttatcgcca ctggcagcag ccactggtaa caggattagc
     5821 agagcgaggt atgtaggcgg tgctacagag ttcttgaagt ggtggcctaa ctacggctac
     5881 actagaagaa cagtatttgg tatctgcgct ctgctgaagc cagttacctt cggaaaaaga
     5941 gttggtagct cttgatccgg caaacaaacc accgctggta gcggtggttt ttttgtttgc
     6001 aagcagcaga ttacgcgcag aaaaaaagga tctcaagaag atcctttgat cttttctacg
     6061 gggtctgacg ctcagtggaa cgaaaactca cgttaaggga ttttggtcat gagattatca
     6121 aaaaggatct tcacctagat ccttttaaat taaaaatgaa gttttaaatc aatctaaagt
     6181 atatatgagt aaacttggtc tgacagttac caatgcttaa tcagtgaggc acctatctca
     6241 gcgatctgtc tatttcgttc atccatagtt gcctgactcc ccgtcgtgta gataactacg
     6301 atacgggagg gcttaccatc tggccccagt gctgcaatga taccgcgaga cccacgctca
     6361 ccggctccag atttatcagc aataaaccag ccagccggaa gggccgagcg cagaagtggt
     6421 cctgcaactt tatccgcctc catccagtct attaattgtt gccgggaagc tagagtaagt
     6481 agttcgccag ttaatagttt gcgcaacgtt gttgccattg ctacaggcat cgtggtgtca
     6541 cgctcgtcgt ttggtatggc ttcattcagc tccggttccc aacgatcaag gcgagttaca
     6601 tgatccccca tgttgtgcaa aaaagcggtt agctccttcg gtcctccgat cgttgtcaga
     6661 agtaagttgg ccgcagtgtt atcactcatg gttatggcag cactgcataa ttctcttact
     6721 gtcatgccat ccgtaagatg cttttctgtg actggtgagt actcaaccaa gtcattctga
     6781 gaatagtgta tgcggcgacc gagttgctct tgcccggcgt caatacggga taataccgcg
     6841 ccacatagca gaactttaaa agtgctcatc attggaaaac gttcttcggg gcgaaaactc
     6901 tcaaggatct taccgctgtt gagatccagt tcgatgtaac ccactcgtgc acccaactga
     6961 tcttcagcat cttttacttt caccagcgtt tctgggtgag caaaaacagg aaggcaaaat
     7021 gccgcaaaaa agggaataag ggcgacacgg aaatgttgaa tactcatact cttccttttt
     7081 caatattatt gaagcattta tcagggttat tgtctcatga gcggatacat atttgaatgt
     7141 atttagaaaa ataaacaaat aggggttccg cgcacatttc cccgaaaagt gccacctgac
     7201 gtc
//
